>Addgene plasmid #144360 | TFORF0551 | addgene full sequence | sequence record 353412 | Addgene NGS Result
GGCTCCGGTGCCCGTCAGTGGGCAGAGCGCACATCGCCCACAGTCCCCGAGAAGTTGGGGGGAGGGGTCG
GCAATTGAACCGGTGCCTAGAGAAGGTGGCGCGGGGTAAACTGGGAAAGTGATGTCGTGTACTGGCTCCG
CCTTTTTCCCGAGGGTGGGGGAGAACCGTATATAAGTGCAGTAGTCGCCGTGAACGTTCTTTTTCGCAAC
GGGTTTGCCGCCAGAACACAGGTAAGTGCCGTGTGTGGTTCCCGCGGGCCTGGCCTCTTTACGGGTTATG
GCCCTTGCGTGCCTTGAATTACTTCCACCTGGCTGCAGTACGTGATTCTTGATCCCGAGCTTCGGGTTGG
AAGTGGGTGGGAGAGTTCGAGGCCTTGCGCTTAAGGAGCCCCTTCGCCTCGTGCTTGAGTTGAGGCCTGG
CCTGGGCGCTGGGGCCGCCGCGTGCGAATCTGGTGGCACCTTCGCGCCTGTCTCGCTGCTTTCGATAAGT
CTCTAGCCATTTAAAATTTTTGATGACCTGCTGCGACGCTTTTTTTCTGGCAAGATAGTCTTGTAAATGC
GGGCCAAGATCTGCACACTGGTATTTCGGTTTTTGGGGCCGCGGGCGGCGACGGGGCCCGTGCGTCCCAG
CGCACATGTTCGGCGAGGCGGGGCCTGCGAGCGCGGCCACCGAGAATCGGACGGGGGTAGTCTCAAGCTG
GCCGGCCTGCTCTGGTGCCTGGCCTCGCGCCGCCGTGTATCGCCCCGCCCTGGGCGGCAAGGCTGGCCCG
GTCGGCACCAGTTGCGTGAGCGGAAAGATGGCCGCTTCCCGGCCCTGCTGCAGGGAGCTCAAAATGGAGG
ACGCGGCGCTCGGGAGAGCGGGCGGGTGAGTCACCCACACAAAGGAAAAGGGCCTTTCCGTCCTCAGCCG
TCGCTTCATGTGACTCCACGGAGTACCGGGCGCCGTCCAGGCACCTCGATTAGTTCTCGAGCTTTTGGAG
TACGTCGTCTTTAGGTTGGGGGGAGGGGTTTTATGCGATGGAGTTTCCCCACACTGAGTGGGTGGAGACT
GAAGTTAGGCCAGCTTGGCACTTGATGTAATTCTCCTTGGAATTTGCCCTTTTTGAGTTTGGATCTTGGT
TCATTCTCAAGCCTCAGACAGTGGTTCAAAGTTTTTTTCTTCCATTTCAGGTGTCGTGAGGCTAGCACCG
CCACCATGTTACGTGAGGAAGCAGCTCAGAAGAGGAAAGGAAAGGAGCCAGGCATGGCTCTTCCTCAGGG
ACGCTTGACTTTCCGGGATGTGGCTATAGAATTCTCATTGGCAGAGTGGAAATGCCTGAACCCTTCACAG
AGGGCTTTGTACAGGGAAGTGATGTTGGAGAACTACAGGAACCTGGAGGCTGTGGATATCTCTTCCAAAT
GCATGATGAAGGAGGTCTTGTCAACAGGGCAAGGCAATACAGAAGTGATCCACACAGGGACATTGCAAAG
ACATGAAAGTCATCACATTGGAGATTTTTGCTTCCAGGAAATTGAGAAAGAAATTCATGACATTGAGTTT
CAGTGTCAAGAAGATGAAAGAAATGGCCTTGAAGCACCCATGACAAAAATAAAAAAGTTGACTGGTAGCA
CAGACCAACATGATCACAGGCATGCTGGAAACAAGCCTATTAAAGATCAGCTTGGATCAAGCTTTTATTC
ACATCTGCCTGAACTCCACATATTTCAGATCAAAGGTGAAATTGGTAATCAACTTGAGAAGTCTACTAAT
GATGCTCCCTCAGTTTCAACATTCCAAAGAATTTCCTGTAGGCCCCAAACCCAGATTTCTAATAACTATG
GGAATAATCCCCTGAATTCTTCATTACTCCCACAAAAACAGGAAGTACACATGAGAGAAAAATCTTTCCA
ATGTAATAAGAGTGGCAAAGCCTTTAATTGTAGCTCACTCTTAAGGAAACACCAGATACCCCATTTAGGA
GACAAACAATATAAATGTGATGTATGTGGCAAGCTCTTTAATCACGAGCAATACCTTGCATGCCATGATA
GATGTCACACTGTTGAGAAACCTTACAAGTGTAAAGAGTGTGGCAAGACCTTCAGTCAGGAGTCATCCCT
TACCTGCCATCGTAGACTTCATACTGGAGTAAAACGTTACAATTGTAATGAGTGTGGCAAGATCTTTGGT
CAAAATTCAGCCCTTCTAATTGATAAGGCAATTGATACTGGAGAAAATCCTTACAAGTGTAATGAATGTG
ACAAGGCTTTTAATCAACAATCACAACTTTCACATCATAGAATTCATACTGGAGAGAAACCTTACAAATG
TGAAGAATGTGACAAAGTTTTCAGTCGGAAATCAACCATTGAGACACATAAGAGAATTCATACTGGAGAG
AAACCATACAGATGTAAGGTTTGTGACACAGCTTTCACGTGGCATTCACAGCTGGCTCGACATAGAAGAA
TTCATACTGCAAAGAAAACTTATAAATGTAATGAGTGTGGCAAGACCTTCAGTCACAAGTCATCCCTTGT
ATGCCATCATAGACTTCATGGTGGAGAGAAATCTTACAAATGTAAGGTTTGTGACAAGGCTTTTGTGTGG
AGTTCACAACTGGCAAAACATACTAGAATTGACTGTGGAGAAAAACCTTACAAGTGTAATGAATGTGGGA
AGACCTTTGGTCAAAATTCAGATCTTTTAATTCATAAGTCAATTCATACTGGGGAGCAACCTTACAAATG
TGATGAATGTGAAAAGGTTTTCAGTCGTAAATCAAGCCTTGAGACACATAAGATAGGTCATACTGGAGAG
AAACCATACAAATGTAAGGTTTGTGACAAGGCTTTTGCGTGTCATTCCTATCTGGCAAAACATACTAGAA
TTCATAGTGGAGAGAAACCTTACAAGTGTAATGAGTGCAGCAAGACCTTCAGTCACAGGTCATACCTTGT
ATGCCATCATAGAGTTCATAGTGGTGAGAAACCTTACAAGTGTAATGAGTGCAGCAAGACCTTCAGTCGC
AGGTCATCCCTTCATTGCCATCGTAGACTTCATAGTGGTGAGAAACCTTACAAGTGTAATGAGTGTGGCA
ATACCTTCCGTCACTGCTCATCCCTTATATACCATCGTAGACTTCATACTGGAGAGAAATCTTACAAATG
TACAATTTGTGACAAGGCTTTCGTGCGTAATTCACTCCTGTCAAGACATACCAGAATTCACACTGCAGAG
AAACCTTACAAGTGTAATGAATGTGGGAAGGCTTTTAATCAACAATCACACCTTTCACGTCATCATAGAA
TTCATACTGGAGAGAAACCTTAGTAATGAACTAGTCCGTAACTTGAAAGTATTTCGATTTCTTGGCTTTA
TATATCTTGTGGAAAGGACGAGCCGCGGGCGGGCCAGTGAGTCAGACGCGTTAAGTCGACAATCAACCTC
TGGATTACAAAATTTGTGAAAGATTGACTGGTATTCTTAACTATGTTGCTCCTTTTACGCTATGTGGATA
CGCTGCTTTAATGCCTTTGTATCATGCTATTGCTTCCCGTATGGCTTTCATTTTCTCCTCCTTGTATAAA
TCCTGGTTGCTGTCTCTTTATGAGGAGTTGTGGCCCGTTGTCAGGCAACGTGGCGTGGTGTGCACTGTGT
TTGCTGACGCAACCCCCACTGGTTGGGGCATTGCCACCACCTGTCAGCTCCTTTCCGGGACTTTCGCTTT
CCCCCTCCCTATTGCCACGGCGGAACTCATCGCCGCCTGCCTTGCCCGCTGCTGGACAGGGGCTCGGCTG
TTGGGCACTGACAATTCCGTGGTGTTGTCGGGGAAATCATCGTCCTTTCCTTGGCTGCTCGCCTGTGTTG
CCACCTGGATTCTGCGCGGGACGTCCTTCTGCTACGTCCCTTCGGCCCTCAATCCAGCGGACCTTCCTTC
CCGCGGCCTGCTGCCGGCTCTGCGGCCTCTTCCGCGTCTTCGCCTTCGCCCTCAGACGAGTCGGATCTCC
CTTTGGGCCGCCTCCCCGCGTCGACTTTAAGACCAATGACTTACAAGGCAGCTGTAGATCTTAGCCACTT
TTTAAAAGAAAAGGGGGGACTGGAAGGGCTAATTCACTCCCAACGAAGACAAGATCTGCTTTTTGCTTGT
ACTGGGTCTCTCTGGTTAGACCAGATCTGAGCCTGGGAGCTCTCTGGCTAACTAGGGAACCCACTGCTTA
AGCCTCAATAAAGCTTGCCTTGAGTGCTTCAAGTAGTGTGTGCCCGTCTGTTGTGTGACTCTGGTAACTA
GAGATCCCTCAGACCCTTTTAGTCAGTGTGGAAAATCTCTAGCAGTACGTATAGTAGTTCATGTCATCTT
ATTATTCAGTATTTATAACTTGCAAAGAAATGAATATCAGAGAGTGAGAGGAACTTGTTTATTGCAGCTT
ATAATGGTTACAAATAAAGCAATAGCATCACAAATTTCACAAATAAAGCATTTTTTTCACTGCATTCTAG
TTGTGGTTTGTCCAAACTCATCAATGTATCTTATCATGTCTGGCTCTAGCTATCCCGCCCCTAACTCCGC
CCATCCCGCCCCTAACTCCGCCCAGTTCCGCCCATTCTCCGCCCCATGGCTGACTAATTTTTTTTATTTA
TGCAGAGGCCGAGGCCGCCTCGGCCTCTGAGCTATTCCAGAAGTAGTGAGGAGGCTTTTTTGGAGGCCTA
GGGACGTACCCAATTCGCCCTATAGTGAGTCGTATTACGCGCGCTCACTGGCCGTCGTTTTACAACGTCG
TGACTGGGAAAACCCTGGCGTTACCCAACTTAATCGCCTTGCAGCACATCCCCCTTTCGCCAGCTGGCGT
AATAGCGAAGAGGCCCGCACCGATCGCCCTTCCCAACAGTTGCGCAGCCTGAATGGCGAATGGG
[124 nt withheld, positions 4895-5018]
C
[91 nt withheld, positions 5020-5110]
A
[49 nt withheld, positions 5112-5160]
CCTTTGACGTTGGAGTCCACGTTCTTT
[37 nt withheld, positions 5188-5224]
ACCCTATCTCGGTCTATTCTTTTGATTTATAAGGGATTTTGCCGATTTCGGCCTATTGGTTAAAAAATGA
GCTGATTTAACAAAAATTTAACGCGAATTTTAACAAAATATTAACGCTTACAATTTAGGTGGCACTTTTC
GGGGAAATGTGCGCGGAACCCCTATTTGTTTATTTTTCTAAATACATTCAAATATGTATCCGCTCATGAG
ACAATAACCCTGATAAATGCTTCAATAATATTGAAAAAGGAAGAGTATGAGTATTCAACATTTCCGTGTC
GCCCTTATTCCCTTTTTTGCGGCATTTTGCCTTCCTGTTTTTGCTCACCCAGAAACGCTGGTGAAAGTAA
AAGATGCTGAAGATCAGTTGGGTGCACGAGTGGGTTACATCGAACTGGATCTCAACAGCGGTAAGATCCT
TGAGAGTTTTCGCCCCGAAGAACGTTTTCCAATGATGAGCACTTTTAAAGTTCTGCTATGTGGCGCGGTA
TTATCCCGTATTGACGCCGGGCAAGAGCAACTCGGTCGCCGCATACACTATTCTCAGAATGACTTGGTTG
AGTACTCACCAGTCACAGAAAAGCATCTTACGGATGGCATGACAGTAAGAGAATTATGCAGTGCTGCCAT
AACCATGAGTGATAACACTGCGGCCAACTTACTTCTGACAACGATCGGAGGACCGAAGGAGCTAACCGCT
TTTTTGCACAACATGGGGGATCATGTAACTCGCCTTGATCGTTGGGAACCGGAGCTGAATGAAGCCATAC
CAAACGACGAGCGTGACACCACGATGCCTGTAGCAATGGCAACAACGTTGCGCAAACTATTAACTGGCGA
ACTACTTACTCTAGCTTCCCGGCAACAATTAATAGACTGGATGGAGGCGGATAAAGTTGCAGGACCACTT
CTGCGCTCGGCCCTTCCGGCTGGCTGGTTTATTGCTGATAAATCTGGAGCCGGTGAGCGTGGGTCTCGCG
GTATCATTGCAGCACTGGGGCCAGATGGTAAGCCCTCCCGTATCGTAGTTATCTACACGACGGGGAGTCA
GGCAACTATGGATGAACGAAATAGACAGATCGCTGAGATAGGTGCCTCACTGATTAAGCATTGGTAACTG
TCAGACCAAGTTTACTCATATATACTTTAGATTGATTTAAAACTTCATTTTTAATTTAAAAGGATCTAGG
TGAAGATCCTTTTTGATAATCTCATGACCAAAATCCCTTAACGTGAGTTTTCGTTCCACTGAGCGTCAGA
CCCCGTAGAAAAGATCAAAGGATCTTCTTGAGATCCTTTTTTTCTGCGCGTAATCTGCTGCTTGCAAACA
AAAAAACCACCGCTACCAGCGGTGGTTTGTTTGCCGGATCAAGAGCTACCAACTCTTTTTCCGAAGGTAA
CTGGCTTCAGCAGAGCGCAGATACCAAATACTGTTCTTCTAGTGTAGCCGTAGTTAGGCCACCACTTCAA
GAACTCTGTAGCACCGCCTACATACCTCGCTCTGCTAATCCTGTTACCAGTGGCTGCTGCCAGTGGCGAT
AAGTCGTGTCTTACCGGGTTGGACTCAAGACGATAGTTACCGGATAAGGCGCAGCGGTCGGGCTGAACGG
GGGGTTCGTGCACACAGCCCAGCTTGGAGCGAACGACCTACACCGAACTGAGATACCTACAGCGTGAGCT
ATGAGAAAGCGCCACGCTTCCCGAAGGGAGAAAGGCGGACAGGTATCCGGTAAGCGGCAGGGTCGGAACA
GGAGAGCGCACGAGGGAGCTTCCAGGGGGAAACGCCTGGTATCTTTATAGTCCTGTCGGGTTTCGCCACC
TCTGACTTGAGCGTCGATTTTTGTGATGCTCGTCAGGGGGGCGGAGCCTATGGAAAAACGCCAGCAACGC
GGCCTTTTTACGGTTCCTGGCCTTTTGCTGGCCTTTTGCTCACATGTTCTTTCCTGCGTTATCCCCTGAT
TCTGTGGATAACCGTATTACCGCCTTTGAGTGAGCTGATACCGCTCGCCGCAGCCGAACGACCGAGCGCA
GCGAGTCAGTGAGCGAGGAAGCGGAAGAGCGCCCAATACGCAAACCGCCTCTCCCCGCGCGTTGGCCGAT
TCATTAATGCAGCTGGCACGACAGGTTTCCCGACTGGAAAGCGGGCAGTGAGCGCAACGCAATTAATGTG
AGTTAGCTCACTCATTAGGCACCCCAGGCTTTACACTTTATGCTTCCGGCTCGTATGTTGTGTGGAATTG
TGAGCGGATAACAATTTCACACAGGAAACAGCTATGACCATGATTACGCCAAGCGCGCAATTAACCCTCA
CTAAAGGGAACAAAAGCTGGAGCTGCAAGCTTAATGTAGTCTTATGCAATACTCTTGTAGTCTTGCAACA
TGGTAACGATGAGTTAGCAACATGCCTTACAAGGAGAGAAAAAGCACCGTGCATGCCGATTGGTGGAAGT
AAGGTGGTACGATCGTGCCTTATTAGGAAGGCAACAGACGGGTCTGACATGGATTGGACGAACCACTGAA
TTGCCGCATTGCAGAGATATTGTATTTAAGTGCCTAGCTCGATACATAAACGGGTCTCTCTGGTTAGACC
AGATCTGAGCCTGGGAGCTCTCTGGCTAACTAGGGAACCCACTGCTTAAGCCTCAATAAAGCTTGCCTTG
AGTGCTTCAAGTAGTGTGTGCCCGTCTGTTGTGTGACTCTGGTAACTAGAGATCCCTCAGACCCTTTTAG
TCAGTGTGGAAAATCTCTAGCAGTGGCGCCCGAACAGGGACTTGAAAGCGAAAGGGAAACCAGAGGAGCT
CTCTCGACGCAGGACTCGGCTTGCTGAAGCGCGCACGGCAAGAGGCGAGGGGCGGCGACTGGTGAGTACG
CCAAAAATTTTGACTAGCGGAGGCTAGAAGGAGAGAGATGGGTGCGAGAGCGTCAGTATTAAGCGGGGGA
GAATTAGATCGCGATGGGAAAAAATTCGGTTAAGGCCAGGGGGAAAGAAAAAATATAAATTAAAACATAT
AGTATGGGCAAGCAGGGAGCTAGAACGATTCGCAGTTAATCCTGGCCTGTTAGAAACATCAGAAGGCTGT
AGACAAATACTGGGACAGCTACAACCATCCCTTCAGACAGGATCAGAAGAACTTAGATCATTATATAATA
CAGTAGCAACCCTCTATTGTGTGCATCAAAGGATAGAGATAAAAGACACCAAGGAAGCTTTAGACAAGAT
AGAGGAAGAGCAAAACAAAAGTAAGACCACCGCACAGCAAGCGGCCGCTGATCTTCAGACCTGGAGGAGG
AGATATGAGGGACAATTGGAGAAGTGAATTATATAAATATAAAGTAGTAAAAATTGAACCATTAGGAGTA
GCACCCACCAAGGCAAAGAGAAGAGTGGTGCAGAGAGAAAAAAGAGCAGTGGGAATAGGAGCTTTGTTCC
TTGGGTTCTTGGGAGCAGCAGGAAGCACTATGGGCGCAGCGTCAATGACGCTGACGGTACAGGCCAGACA
ATTATTGTCTGGTATAGTGCAGCAGCAGAACAATTTGCTGAGGGCTATTGAGGCGCAACAGCATCTGTTG
CAACTCACAGTCTGGGGCATCAAGCAGCTCCAGGCAAGAATCCTGGCTGTGGAAAGATACCTAAAGGATC
AACAGCTCCTGGGGATTTGGGGTTGCTCTGGAAAACTCATTTGCACCACTGCTGTGCCTTGGAATGCTAG
TTGGAGTAATAAATCTCTGGAACAGATTTGGAATCACACGACCTGGATGGAGTGGGACAGAGAAATTAAC
AATTACACAAGCTTAATACACTCCTTAATTGAAGAATCGCAAAACCAGCAAGAAAAGAATGAACAAGAAT
TATTGGAATTAGATAAATGGGCAAGTTTGTGGAATTGGTTTAACATAACAAATTGGCTGTGGTATATAAA
ATTATTCATAATGATAGTAGGAGGCTTGGTAGGTTTAAGAATAGTTTTTGCTGTACTTTCTATAGTGAAT
AGAGTTAGGCAGGGATATTCACCATTATCGTTTCAGACCCACCTCCCAACCCCGAGGGGACCCATGCATT
GCATCTCAATTAGTCAGCAACCAGGTGTGGAAAGTCCCCAGGCTCCCCAGCAGGCAGAAGTATGCAAAGC
ATGCGTCTCAATTAGTCAGCAACCATAGTCCCGCCCCTAACTCCGCCCATCCCGCCCCTAACTCCGCCCA
GTTCCGCCCATTCTCCGCCCCATGGCTGACTAATTTTTTTTATTTATGCAGAGGCCGAGGCCGCCTCGGC
CTCTGAGCTATTCCAGAAGTAGTGAGGAGGCTTTTTTGGAGGCCTAGGCTTTTGCAAAAAGCTTTCTAGA
GGTACCACCGGAGCTTACCATGACCGAGTACAAGCCCACGGTGCGCCTCGCCACCCGCGACGACGTCCCC
AGGGCCGTACGCACCCTCGCCGCCGCGTTCGCCGACTACCCCGCCACGCGCCACACCGTCGATCCGGACC
GCCACATCGAGCGGGTCACCGAGCTGCAAGAACTCTTCCTCACGCGCGTCGGGCTCGACATCGGCAAGGT
GTGGGTCGCGGACGACGGCGCCGCCGTGGCGGTCTGGACCACGCCGGAGAGCGTCGAAGCGGGGGCGGTG
TTCGCCGAGATCGGCCCGCGCATGGCCGAGTTGAGCGGTTCCCGGCTGGCCGCGCAGCAACAGATGGAAG
GCCTCCTGGCGCCGCACCGGCCCAAGGAGCCCGCGTGGTTCCTGGCCACCGTCGGCGTCTCGCCCGACCA
CCAGGGCAAGGGTCTGGGCAGCGCCGTCGTGCTCCCCGGAGTGGAGGCGGCCGAGCGCGCCGGGGTGCCC
GCCTTCCTGGAGACCTCCGCGCCCCGCAACCTCCCCTTCTACGAGCGGCTCGGCTTCACCGTCACCGCCG
ACGTCGAGGTGCCCGAAGGACCGCGCACCTGGTGCATGACCCGCAAGCCCGGTGCCAGTTAACGAATTCT
AGATCTTGAGACAAATGGCAGTATTCATCCACAATTTTAAAAGAAAAGGGGGGATTGGGGGGTACAGTGC
AGGGGAAAGAATAGTAGACATAATAGCAACAGACATACAAACTAAAGAATTACAAAAACAAATTACAAAA
ATTCAAAATTTTCGGGTTTATTACAGGGACAGCAGAGATCCACTTTGGCGCCGGCTCGAGGCCTGCAGGT
GCAAAGATGGATAAAGTTTTAAACAGAGAGGAATCTTTGCAGCTAATGGACCTTCTAGGTCTTGAAAGGA
GTGGGAATT
Features (pLannotate 1.2.2; 31 found; start..end, strand, type, name):
      1..1179    +  promoter       EF-1α promoter: strong constitutive promoter for human elongation factor EF-1α
   1196..1924    +  CDS            ZNF611 (fragment): ZN611_HUMAN - Experimental evidence at protein level: Swiss-Prot protein existence level 1. May be involved in transcriptional regulation. From Homo sapiens (Human).
   3326..3379    +  promoter       U6 promoter (fragment): RNA polymerase III promoter for human U6 snRNA
   3421..4009    +  misc_feature   WPRE: woodchuck hepatitis virus posttranscriptional regulatory element
   4060..4079    +  misc_feature   cPPT/CTS (fragment): central polypurine tract and central termination sequence of HIV-1
   4081..4314    +  LTR            3' LTR (ΔU3): self-inactivating 3' long terminal repeat (LTR) from HIV-1
   4392..4513    +  polyA_signal   SV40 poly(A) signal: SV40 polyadenylation signal
   4553..4688    +  rep_origin     SV40 ori: SV40 origin of replication
   4709..4727    -  promoter       T7 promoter: promoter for bacteriophage T7 RNA polymerase
   4735..4890    +  CDS            lacZα (fragment): LacZα fragment of β-galactosidase; lacZ fragment
   4895..5323    +  rep_origin     f1 ori (sequence partly withheld): f1 bacteriophage origin of replication; arrow indicates direction of (+) strand synthesis
   5376..5480    +  promoter       AmpR promoter: bla
   5481..6341    +  CDS            AmpR: β-lactamase; bla; confers resistance to ampicillin, carbenicillin, and related antibiotics
   6512..7100    +  rep_origin     ori: high-copy-number ColE1/pMB1/pBR322/pUC origin of replication
   7283..7375    +  CDS            lacI (fragment): lac repressor; lacI; The lac repressor binds to the lac operator to inhibit transcription in E. coli. This inhibition can be relieved by adding lactose or isopropyl-β-D-thiogalactopyranoside (IPTG).
   7388..7409    +  protein_bind   CAP binding site: CAP binding activates transcription in the presence of cAMP. E. coli catabolite activator protein
   7424..7454    +  promoter       lac promoter: promoter for the E. coli lac operon
   7462..7478    +  protein_bind   lac operator: The lac repressor binds to the lac operator to inhibit transcription in E. coli. This inhibition can be relieved by adding lactose or isopropyl-β-D-thiogalactopyranoside (IPTG). lac repressor encoded by lacI
   7523..7541    +  promoter       T3 promoter: promoter for bacteriophage T3 RNA polymerase
   7569..7795    +  promoter       RSV promoter: Rous sarcoma virus enhancer/promoter
   7796..7976    +  LTR            5' LTR (truncated): truncated 5' long terminal repeat (LTR) from HIV-1
   8023..8148    +  misc_feature   HIV-1 Ψ: packaging signal of human immunodeficiency virus type 1
   8132..8495    +  CDS            HIV-1 gag (fragment): gag protein from human immunodeficiency virus 1; gag
   8641..8874    +  misc_feature   RRE: The Rev response element (RRE) of HIV-1 allows for Rev-dependent mRNA export from the nucleus to the cytoplasm.
   9251..9277    +  CDS            Rev (fragment): human immunodeficiency virus 1 (HIV-1) Rev protein; rev; enhances nuclear export of unspliced and incompletely spliced viral mRNAs
   9284..9307    +  promoter       SV40 promoter (fragment): SV40 early promoter
   9308..9379    +  promoter       SV40 promoter (fragment): SV40 enhancer and early promoter
   9403..9538    +  rep_origin     SV40 ori: SV40 origin of replication
   9584..10180   +  CDS            PuroR (fragment): puromycin N-acetyltransferase; pac from Streptomyces; confers resistance to puromycin
  10229..10346   +  misc_feature   cPPT/CTS: central polypurine tract and central termination sequence of HIV-1
  10411..10477   +  CDS            small t antigen (fragment): SV40 (simian virus 40) small t antigen
