[The description below was written by a language model from this plasmid's Addgene catalogue record and pLannotate feature annotations shown in this document.]
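Description:
TFORF0551 is a lentiviral mammalian expression plasmid built on the pLX_TRC317 backbone, one member of a barcoded library of human transcription factor open reading frames. It carries human ZNF611, a zinc finger protein thought to act in transcriptional regulation, as a synthesized insert of about 2.2 kb driven by the strong constitutive EF-1α promoter. The automated annotation labels only the first part of the region downstream of the promoter as a ZNF611 fragment, leaving the remainder unannotated. It also does not mark the 24-bp barcode, which according to the record uniquely identifies each ORF so that it can be read out in pooled screens. A WPRE follows the insert region to enhance transcript stability and expression; a short U6 promoter fragment annotated just upstream of it appears to be a partial match rather than a functional element.

The viral framework is of the third-generation, self-inactivating type. An RSV promoter fused to a truncated HIV-1 5' LTR drives genomic RNA production in packaging cells. It is followed by the Ψ packaging signal with a partial gag sequence, the RRE for Rev-dependent nuclear export, a cPPT/CTS to aid nuclear import, and a ΔU3 3' LTR with an SV40 polyadenylation signal beyond it. Within the proviral region, an SV40 early promoter drives puromycin N-acetyltransferase, allowing selection of transduced mammalian cells. In bacteria the plasmid is maintained at high copy through a ColE1/pUC-type origin with ampicillin resistance, and it also carries an f1 origin and residual lac and T7/T3 cloning-vector elements. The depositor notes that the plasmid may be prone to recombination. It is intended for overexpressing ZNF611, individually or in pooled transcription factor screens such as directed differentiation studies.
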