Addgene plasmid #144360: TFORF0551
Purpose: Lentiviral vector for overexpressing transcription factor ORFs with unique 24-bp barcodes. Barcodes facilitate identification of transcription factors in pooled screens.
Depositing lab: Feng Zhang. Depositing organization: Broad Institute. Publication: A transcription factor atlas of directed differentiation. Joung J, Ma S, Tay T, Geiger-Schuller KR, Kirchgatterer PC, Verdine VK, Guo B, Arias-Garcia MA, Allen WE, Singh A, Kuksenko O, Abudayyeh OO, Gootenberg JS, Fu Z, Macrae RK, Buenrostro JD, Regev A, Zhang F. Cell. 2023 Jan 5;186(1):209-229.e26. doi: 10.1016/j.cell.2022.11.026. PubMed 36608654.
Backbone
  Vector backbone: pLX_TRC317
  Backbone manufacturer: Broad Institute Genetic Perturbation Platform
  Backbone size w/o insert (bp): 8264
  Vector type: Mammalian Expression, Lentiviral
  Selectable markers: Puromycin
Growth in bacteria
  Bacterial resistance: Ampicillin, 100 μg/mL
  Growth temperature: 37°C
  Growth strain: EPI400
  Copy number: High Copy
Gene/Insert
  Gene/Insert name: ZNF611
  Species: H. sapiens (human)
  Insert size (bp): 2219
  Entrez Gene: ZNF611
  Promoter: EF1a
  Cloning method: Unknown
  Sequencing primers: 5′ GGGTGGAGACTGAAGTTAGGCCAG; 3′ CACATAGCGTAAAAGGAGCAACATAG
Terms and licenses: Academic/Nonprofit Terms; Industry Terms: Not Available to Industry
Depositor comments: NM_030972,NM_001161499,NM_001161500,ENST00000540744,ENST00000543227,ENST00000319783 . The transcription factor ORF portion of this plasmid was synthesized by Genewiz. Please test multiple small colonies in case of plasmid recombination. To make this collection available in a timely manner, a portion of this collection was not fully sequenced by Addgene. If an Addgene verified full plasmid sequence is not available, please contact us prior to placing an order to request the full sequence.
How to cite: TFORF0551 was a gift from Feng Zhang (Addgene plasmid # 144360 ; http://n2t.net/addgene:144360 ; RRID:Addgene_144360)
