>Addgene plasmid #144360 | TFORF0551 | depositor partial sequence | sequence record 285195 | Insert
ACCGCCACCATGTTACGTGAGGAAGCAGCTCAGAAGAGGAAAGGAAAGGAGCCAGGCATGGCTCTTCCTC
AGGGACGCTTGACTTTCCGGGATGTGGCTATAGAATTCTCATTGGCAGAGTGGAAATGCCTGAACCCTTC
ACAGAGGGCTTTGTACAGGGAAGTGATGTTGGAGAACTACAGGAACCTGGAGGCTGTGGATATCTCTTCC
AAATGCATGATGAAGGAGGTCTTGTCAACAGGGCAAGGCAATACAGAAGTGATCCACACAGGGACATTGC
AAAGACATGAAAGTCATCACATTGGAGATTTTTGCTTCCAGGAAATTGAGAAAGAAATTCATGACATTGA
GTTTCAGTGTCAAGAAGATGAAAGAAATGGCCTTGAAGCACCCATGACAAAAATAAAAAAGTTGACTGGT
AGCACAGACCAACATGATCACAGGCATGCTGGAAACAAGCCTATTAAAGATCAGCTTGGATCAAGCTTTT
ATTCACATCTGCCTGAACTCCACATATTTCAGATCAAAGGTGAAATTGGTAATCAACTTGAGAAGTCTAC
TAATGATGCTCCCTCAGTTTCAACATTCCAAAGAATTTCCTGTAGGCCCCAAACCCAGATTTCTAATAAC
TATGGGAATAATCCCCTGAATTCTTCATTACTCCCACAAAAACAGGAAGTACACATGAGAGAAAAATCTT
TCCAATGTAATAAGAGTGGCAAAGCCTTTAATTGTAGCTCACTCTTAAGGAAACACCAGATACCCCATTT
AGGAGACAAACAATATAAATGTGATGTATGTGGCAAGCTCTTTAATCACGAGCAATACCTTGCATGCCAT
GATAGATGTCACACTGTTGAGAAACCTTACAAGTGTAAAGAGTGTGGCAAGACCTTCAGTCAGGAGTCAT
CCCTTACCTGCCATCGTAGACTTCATACTGGAGTAAAACGTTACAATTGTAATGAGTGTGGCAAGATCTT
TGGTCAAAATTCAGCCCTTCTAATTGATAAGGCAATTGATACTGGAGAAAATCCTTACAAGTGTAATGAA
TGTGACAAGGCTTTTAATCAACAATCACAACTTTCACATCATAGAATTCATACTGGAGAGAAACCTTACA
AATGTGAAGAATGTGACAAAGTTTTCAGTCGGAAATCAACCATTGAGACACATAAGAGAATTCATACTGG
AGAGAAACCATACAGATGTAAGGTTTGTGACACAGCTTTCACGTGGCATTCACAGCTGGCTCGACATAGA
AGAATTCATACTGCAAAGAAAACTTATAAATGTAATGAGTGTGGCAAGACCTTCAGTCACAAGTCATCCC
TTGTATGCCATCATAGACTTCATGGTGGAGAGAAATCTTACAAATGTAAGGTTTGTGACAAGGCTTTTGT
GTGGAGTTCACAACTGGCAAAACATACTAGAATTGACTGTGGAGAAAAACCTTACAAGTGTAATGAATGT
GGGAAGACCTTTGGTCAAAATTCAGATCTTTTAATTCATAAGTCAATTCATACTGGGGAGCAACCTTACA
AATGTGATGAATGTGAAAAGGTTTTCAGTCGTAAATCAAGCCTTGAGACACATAAGATAGGTCATACTGG
AGAGAAACCATACAAATGTAAGGTTTGTGACAAGGCTTTTGCGTGTCATTCCTATCTGGCAAAACATACT
AGAATTCATAGTGGAGAGAAACCTTACAAGTGTAATGAGTGCAGCAAGACCTTCAGTCACAGGTCATACC
TTGTATGCCATCATAGAGTTCATAGTGGTGAGAAACCTTACAAGTGTAATGAGTGCAGCAAGACCTTCAG
TCGCAGGTCATCCCTTCATTGCCATCGTAGACTTCATAGTGGTGAGAAACCTTACAAGTGTAATGAGTGT
GGCAATACCTTCCGTCACTGCTCATCCCTTATATACCATCGTAGACTTCATACTGGAGAGAAATCTTACA
AATGTACAATTTGTGACAAGGCTTTCGTGCGTAATTCACTCCTGTCAAGACATACCAGAATTCACACTGC
AGAGAAACCTTACAAGTGTAATGAATGTGGGAAGGCTTTTAATCAACAATCACACCTTTCACGTCATCAT
AGAATTCATACTGGAGAGAAACCTTAGTAATGAACTAGTCCGTAACTTGAAAGTATTTCGATTTCTTGGC
TTTATATATCTTGTGGAAAGGACGAGCCGCGGGCGGGCCAGTGAGTCAG
