>Addgene plasmid #144360 | TFORF0551 | depositor partial sequence | sequence record 285196 | Barcode
GCCGCGGGCGGGCCAGTGAGTCAG
